Addgene plasmid #12916: DCT.VV.Orf228
Purpose: This plasmid was designed for screening purposes and may contain discrepancies relative to the current canonical GenBank version of the gene.
Depositing lab: Jack Bennink & Jon Yewdell. Depositing organization: National Institute of Allergy and Infectious Diseases (NIAID). Publication: Identification of poxvirus CD8+ T cell determinants to enable rational design and characterization of smallpox vaccines. Tscharke DC, Karupiah G, Zhou J, Palmore T, Irvine KR, Haeryfar SM, Williams S, Sidney J, Sette A, Bennink JR, Yewdell JW. J Exp Med. 2005 January 3; 201(1): 95–104. 10.1084/jem.20041912 PubMed 15623576.
Backbone
  Vector backbone: pcDNA 3.1D V5-His-TOPO
  Backbone manufacturer: Invitrogen
  Backbone size w/o insert (bp): 5514
  Vector type: Mammalian Expression
  Selectable markers: Neomycin (select with G418)
Growth in bacteria
  Bacterial resistance: Ampicillin, 100 μg/mL
  Growth temperature: 37°C
  Growth strain: DH5alpha
  Copy number: High Copy
Gene/Insert
  Gene/Insert name: VV.Orf228
  Species: Vaccinia Virus
  Insert size (bp): 252
  Cloning method: Restriction Enzyme; 5′ cloning site BamHI (not destroyed); 3′ cloning site BamHI (not destroyed)
  Sequencing primers: 5′ Universal T7
Terms and licenses: Academic/Nonprofit Terms; Industry Terms: Not Available to Industry
Depositor comments: Please see the Vaccinia kit page ( https://www.addgene.org/vvorf/ ) for more information. The kit page contains the supplemental VVOrfData spreadsheet, which includes important information about this plasmid. The plasmid and insert names provided here relate only to this library. The name of the ORF (if present) in VACV strain Copenhagen and the name of the ORF (if annotated) in VACV strain WR sequence can be found in VVOrfData spreadsheet. Please note that the amino acid sequence given for each ORF in the spreadsheet may contain some errors. Additionally, changes from the expected sequence may be present in these plasmids. Please see Addgene's quality control sequence and sequencing notes in the VVOrfData spreadsheet before ordering this plasmid.
How to cite: DCT.VV.Orf228 was a gift from Jack Bennink & Jon Yewdell (Addgene plasmid # 12916 ; http://n2t.net/addgene:12916 ; RRID:Addgene_12916)
