[The description below was written by a language model from this plasmid's Addgene catalogue record.]
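Description:
DCT.VV.Orf228 is a mammalian expression plasmid carrying a short vaccinia virus open reading frame, one member of a library of cloned vaccinia ORFs built for screening. The backbone is the commercial pcDNA 3.1D V5-His-TOPO vector (about 5.5 kb without insert), and the 252 bp insert, designated VV.Orf228, is recorded as flanked by BamHI sites that remain intact on both sides. The plasmid is maintained at high copy in E. coli under ampicillin selection, and it carries a neomycin resistance marker that allows G418 selection of transfected mammalian cells. No feature table is supplied, so the promoter and tag configuration are not stated explicitly. Vectors of this family normally drive the insert from the CMV immediate-early promoter, include a T7 promoter upstream of the cloning site (consistent with the listed T7 sequencing primer), and offer C-terminal V5 and polyhistidine tags. Whether those tags are in frame with this ORF is not recorded.

The associated study concerned the identification of poxvirus CD8+ T cell determinants to inform smallpox vaccine design and characterization, so the library is suited to expressing individual viral gene products in mammalian cells to find those recognised by T cells. The ORF number is specific to this library and does not correspond directly to standard nomenclature; the equivalent names in the Copenhagen and WR strains are given in a supplementary spreadsheet accompanying the collection. The depositors caution that the clone was made for screening and may differ from the canonical gene sequence, so the insert should be checked against the available quality-control sequencing.
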