>Addgene plasmid #12916 | DCT.VV.Orf228 | addgene partial sequence | sequence record 19305 | T7 5'-TAATACGACTCACTATAGGG-3'
GAGCTCGGATCCGTACCCTTCACCGAATTCCAGCTGACCACCATGCTCATATTTATATTATCAATTCTAC
CGTACAATATTTGTTCCTTGATAGGTACAGAATTGTACGACTGCATTTTTTTGTATACTAAGTCGAATGG
ATGCTCGAGGTTACAAACATGTATTAAAGTATCTTGCTCGATGCTAGAATTTATGTACTTGGCAGAGGAC
ATACCTATACAGTTTGATGGAATAGGATATTGCTTATCGTCGATGGTTATAATGGAATACCACTTATTAT
TCGCAAATATCTGAGCAATTCCCGGGGATCCGAATAAAGGGTCAAGACAATTCTGCAGATATCCAGCACA
GTGGCGGCCGCTCGAGTCTAGAGGGCCCGCGGTTCGAAGGTAAGCCTATCCCTAACCCTCTCCTCGGTCT
CGATTCTACGCGTACCGGTCATCATCACCATCACCATTGAGTTTAAACCCGCTGATCAGCCTCGACTGTG
CCTTCTAGTTGCCAGCCATCTGTTGTTTGCCCCTCCCCCGTGCCTTCCTTGACCCTGGAAGGTGCCACTC
CCACTGTCCTTTCCTAATAAAATGAGGAAATTGCATCGCATTGTCTGAGTAGGTGTCATTCTATTCTGGG
GGGTGGGGTGGGGCAGGACAGCAAGGGGGAGGATTGGGAAGACAATAGCAGGCATGCTGGGGATGCGGTG
GGCTCTATGGCTTCTGAGGCGGAAAGAACCAGCTGGGGCTCTAGGGGGTATCCCC
[87 nt withheld, positions 756-842]
GCTCTTTTCGCTTCTTCCCTTCCTTTCTCGCACGTTCGCCGGCTTTCCCGTCAAGCTCT
